Addgene plasmid #142045: TFORF2355
Purpose: Lentiviral vector for overexpressing transcription factor ORFs with unique 24-bp barcodes. Barcodes facilitate identification of transcription factors in pooled screens.
Depositing lab: Feng Zhang. Depositing organization: Broad Institute. Publication: A transcription factor atlas of directed differentiation. Joung J, Ma S, Tay T, Geiger-Schuller KR, Kirchgatterer PC, Verdine VK, Guo B, Arias-Garcia MA, Allen WE, Singh A, Kuksenko O, Abudayyeh OO, Gootenberg JS, Fu Z, Macrae RK, Buenrostro JD, Regev A, Zhang F. Cell. 2023 Jan 5;186(1):209-229.e26. doi: 10.1016/j.cell.2022.11.026. PubMed 36608654.
Backbone
  Vector backbone: pLX_TRC317
  Backbone manufacturer: Broad Institute Genetic Perturbation Platform
  Backbone size w/o insert (bp): 8264
  Vector type: Mammalian Expression, Lentiviral
  Selectable markers: Puromycin
Growth in bacteria
  Bacterial resistance: Ampicillin, 100 μg/mL
  Growth temperature: 37°C
  Growth strain: NEB Stable
  Copy number: High Copy
Gene/Insert
  Gene/Insert name: PROP1
  Species: H. sapiens (human)
  Insert size (bp): 782
  Entrez Gene: PROP1 (a.k.a. CPHD2, PROP-1)
  Promoter: EF1a
  Cloning method: Unknown
  Sequencing primers: 5′ GGGTGGAGACTGAAGTTAGGCCAG; 3′ CACATAGCGTAAAAGGAGCAACATAG
Terms and licenses: Academic/Nonprofit Terms; Industry Terms: Not Available to Industry
Depositor comments: NM_006261,ENST00000308304 . The transcription factor ORF portion of this plasmid was synthesized by Genewiz. Please test multiple small colonies in case of plasmid recombination. To make this collection available in a timely manner, a portion of this collection was not fully sequenced by Addgene. If an Addgene verified full plasmid sequence is not available, please contact us prior to placing an order to request the full sequence.
How to cite: TFORF2355 was a gift from Feng Zhang (Addgene plasmid # 142045 ; http://n2t.net/addgene:142045 ; RRID:Addgene_142045)
