[The description below was written by a language model from this plasmid's Addgene catalogue record and pLannotate feature annotations shown in this document.]
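Description:
TFORF2355 is a lentiviral mammalian expression plasmid built on the pLX_TRC317 backbone, carrying the human transcription factor PROP1, a paired-like homeodomain factor implicated in the development of anterior pituitary cell lineages. It belongs to a large barcoded transcription factor ORF collection: each clone carries a unique 24-bp barcode so that the factor delivered to a cell can be identified by sequencing in pooled overexpression screens, such as screens for factors that drive directed differentiation. The barcode is not annotated as a feature in the table. In bacteria the roughly 9 kb plasmid replicates from a high-copy ColE1/pUC-type origin and is selected with ampicillin through the bla gene. An f1 origin and remnants of a lac/T7/T3 cloning region are also present. The depositor notes a risk of recombination, as is common for LTR-containing plasmids.

The viral portion follows a third-generation, self-inactivating design. An RSV promoter fused to a truncated HIV-1 5' LTR drives genomic RNA production in packaging cells, followed by the Ψ packaging signal with a gag fragment, the RRE for Rev-dependent nuclear export, a cPPT/CTS element, and a ΔU3 3' LTR with a downstream SV40 polyadenylation signal. Two expression units lie between the LTRs. An SV40 early promoter drives puromycin N-acetyltransferase for selection of transduced cells, and the strong constitutive EF-1α promoter drives the PROP1 ORF, which was made synthetically. A WPRE downstream of the ORF enhances transcript stability and expression. A short stretch between the ORF and the WPRE matches a U6 promoter fragment, but the record does not explain its role. No epitope tag or fluorescent reporter is annotated.
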