Features (pLannotate 1.2.2; 31 found; start..end, strand, type, name):
      5..231     +  promoter       RSV promoter: Rous sarcoma virus enhancer/promoter
    232..412     +  LTR            5' LTR (truncated): truncated 5' long terminal repeat (LTR) from HIV-1
    459..584     +  misc_feature   HIV-1 Ψ: packaging signal of human immunodeficiency virus type 1
    568..931     +  CDS            HIV-1 gag (fragment): gag protein from human immunodeficiency virus 1; gag
   1077..1310    +  misc_feature   RRE: The Rev response element (RRE) of HIV-1 allows for Rev-dependent mRNA export from the nucleus to the cytoplasm.
   1687..1713    +  CDS            Rev (fragment): human immunodeficiency virus 1 (HIV-1) Rev protein; rev; enhances nuclear export of unspliced and incompletely spliced viral mRNAs
   1720..1743    +  promoter       SV40 promoter (fragment): SV40 early promoter
   1744..1815    +  promoter       SV40 promoter (fragment): SV40 enhancer and early promoter
   1839..1974    +  rep_origin     SV40 ori: SV40 origin of replication
   2020..2616    +  CDS            PuroR (fragment): puromycin N-acetyltransferase; pac from Streptomyces; confers resistance to puromycin
   2665..2782    +  misc_feature   cPPT/CTS: central polypurine tract and central termination sequence of HIV-1
   2847..2913    +  CDS            small t antigen (fragment): SV40 (simian virus 40) small t antigen
   2920..4098    +  promoter       EF-1α promoter: strong constitutive promoter for human elongation factor EF-1α
   4115..4792    +  CDS            PROP1: PROP1_HUMAN - Experimental evidence at protein level: Swiss-Prot protein existence level 1. Possibly involved in the ontogenesis of pituitary gonadotropes, as well as somatotropes, lactotropes and caudomedial thyrotropes. From Homo sapiens (Human).
   4808..4861    +  promoter       U6 promoter (fragment): RNA polymerase III promoter for human U6 snRNA
   4903..5491    +  misc_feature   WPRE: woodchuck hepatitis virus posttranscriptional regulatory element
   5542..5561    +  misc_feature   cPPT/CTS (fragment): central polypurine tract and central termination sequence of HIV-1
   5563..5796    +  LTR            3' LTR (ΔU3): self-inactivating 3' long terminal repeat (LTR) from HIV-1
   5874..5995    +  polyA_signal   SV40 poly(A) signal: SV40 polyadenylation signal
   6035..6170    +  rep_origin     SV40 ori: SV40 origin of replication
   6191..6209    -  promoter       T7 promoter: promoter for bacteriophage T7 RNA polymerase
   6217..6372    +  CDS            lacZα (fragment): LacZα fragment of β-galactosidase; lacZ fragment
   6377..6805    +  rep_origin     f1 ori (sequence partly withheld): f1 bacteriophage origin of replication; arrow indicates direction of (+) strand synthesis
   6858..6962    +  promoter       AmpR promoter: bla
   6963..7823    +  CDS            AmpR: β-lactamase; bla; confers resistance to ampicillin, carbenicillin, and related antibiotics
   7994..8582    +  rep_origin     ori: high-copy-number ColE1/pMB1/pBR322/pUC origin of replication
   8765..8857    +  CDS            lacI (fragment): lac repressor; lacI; The lac repressor binds to the lac operator to inhibit transcription in E. coli. This inhibition can be relieved by adding lactose or isopropyl-β-D-thiogalactopyranoside (IPTG).
   8870..8891    +  protein_bind   CAP binding site: CAP binding activates transcription in the presence of cAMP. E. coli catabolite activator protein
   8906..8936    +  promoter       lac promoter: promoter for the E. coli lac operon
   8944..8960    +  protein_bind   lac operator: The lac repressor binds to the lac operator to inhibit transcription in E. coli. This inhibition can be relieved by adding lactose or isopropyl-β-D-thiogalactopyranoside (IPTG). lac repressor encoded by lacI
   9005..9023    +  promoter       T3 promoter: promoter for bacteriophage T3 RNA polymerase
>Addgene plasmid #142045 | TFORF2355 | addgene full sequence | sequence record 395668 | Addgene NGS Result
TTAATGTAGTCTTATGCAATACTCTTGTAGTCTTGCAACATGGTAACGATGAGTTAGCAACATGCCTTAC
AAGGAGAGAAAAAGCACCGTGCATGCCGATTGGTGGAAGTAAGGTGGTACGATCGTGCCTTATTAGGAAG
GCAACAGACGGGTCTGACATGGATTGGACGAACCACTGAATTGCCGCATTGCAGAGATATTGTATTTAAG
TGCCTAGCTCGATACATAAACGGGTCTCTCTGGTTAGACCAGATCTGAGCCTGGGAGCTCTCTGGCTAAC
TAGGGAACCCACTGCTTAAGCCTCAATAAAGCTTGCCTTGAGTGCTTCAAGTAGTGTGTGCCCGTCTGTT
GTGTGACTCTGGTAACTAGAGATCCCTCAGACCCTTTTAGTCAGTGTGGAAAATCTCTAGCAGTGGCGCC
CGAACAGGGACTTGAAAGCGAAAGGGAAACCAGAGGAGCTCTCTCGACGCAGGACTCGGCTTGCTGAAGC
GCGCACGGCAAGAGGCGAGGGGCGGCGACTGGTGAGTACGCCAAAAATTTTGACTAGCGGAGGCTAGAAG
GAGAGAGATGGGTGCGAGAGCGTCAGTATTAAGCGGGGGAGAATTAGATCGCGATGGGAAAAAATTCGGT
TAAGGCCAGGGGGAAAGAAAAAATATAAATTAAAACATATAGTATGGGCAAGCAGGGAGCTAGAACGATT
CGCAGTTAATCCTGGCCTGTTAGAAACATCAGAAGGCTGTAGACAAATACTGGGACAGCTACAACCATCC
CTTCAGACAGGATCAGAAGAACTTAGATCATTATATAATACAGTAGCAACCCTCTATTGTGTGCATCAAA
GGATAGAGATAAAAGACACCAAGGAAGCTTTAGACAAGATAGAGGAAGAGCAAAACAAAAGTAAGACCAC
CGCACAGCAAGCGGCCGCTGATCTTCAGACCTGGAGGAGGAGATATGAGGGACAATTGGAGAAGTGAATT
ATATAAATATAAAGTAGTAAAAATTGAACCATTAGGAGTAGCACCCACCAAGGCAAAGAGAAGAGTGGTG
CAGAGAGAAAAAAGAGCAGTGGGAATAGGAGCTTTGTTCCTTGGGTTCTTGGGAGCAGCAGGAAGCACTA
TGGGCGCAGCGTCAATGACGCTGACGGTACAGGCCAGACAATTATTGTCTGGTATAGTGCAGCAGCAGAA
CAATTTGCTGAGGGCTATTGAGGCGCAACAGCATCTGTTGCAACTCACAGTCTGGGGCATCAAGCAGCTC
CAGGCAAGAATCCTGGCTGTGGAAAGATACCTAAAGGATCAACAGCTCCTGGGGATTTGGGGTTGCTCTG
GAAAACTCATTTGCACCACTGCTGTGCCTTGGAATGCTAGTTGGAGTAATAAATCTCTGGAACAGATTTG
GAATCACACGACCTGGATGGAGTGGGACAGAGAAATTAACAATTACACAAGCTTAATACACTCCTTAATT
GAAGAATCGCAAAACCAGCAAGAAAAGAATGAACAAGAATTATTGGAATTAGATAAATGGGCAAGTTTGT
GGAATTGGTTTAACATAACAAATTGGCTGTGGTATATAAAATTATTCATAATGATAGTAGGAGGCTTGGT
AGGTTTAAGAATAGTTTTTGCTGTACTTTCTATAGTGAATAGAGTTAGGCAGGGATATTCACCATTATCG
TTTCAGACCCACCTCCCAACCCCGAGGGGACCCATGCATTGCATCTCAATTAGTCAGCAACCAGGTGTGG
AAAGTCCCCAGGCTCCCCAGCAGGCAGAAGTATGCAAAGCATGCGTCTCAATTAGTCAGCAACCATAGTC
CCGCCCCTAACTCCGCCCATCCCGCCCCTAACTCCGCCCAGTTCCGCCCATTCTCCGCCCCATGGCTGAC
TAATTTTTTTTATTTATGCAGAGGCCGAGGCCGCCTCGGCCTCTGAGCTATTCCAGAAGTAGTGAGGAGG
CTTTTTTGGAGGCCTAGGCTTTTGCAAAAAGCTTTCTAGAGGTACCACCGGAGCTTACCATGACCGAGTA
CAAGCCCACGGTGCGCCTCGCCACCCGCGACGACGTCCCCAGGGCCGTACGCACCCTCGCCGCCGCGTTC
GCCGACTACCCCGCCACGCGCCACACCGTCGATCCGGACCGCCACATCGAGCGGGTCACCGAGCTGCAAG
AACTCTTCCTCACGCGCGTCGGGCTCGACATCGGCAAGGTGTGGGTCGCGGACGACGGCGCCGCCGTGGC
GGTCTGGACCACGCCGGAGAGCGTCGAAGCGGGGGCGGTGTTCGCCGAGATCGGCCCGCGCATGGCCGAG
TTGAGCGGTTCCCGGCTGGCCGCGCAGCAACAGATGGAAGGCCTCCTGGCGCCGCACCGGCCCAAGGAGC
CCGCGTGGTTCCTGGCCACCGTCGGCGTCTCGCCCGACCACCAGGGCAAGGGTCTGGGCAGCGCCGTCGT
GCTCCCCGGAGTGGAGGCGGCCGAGCGCGCCGGGGTGCCCGCCTTCCTGGAGACCTCCGCGCCCCGCAAC
CTCCCCTTCTACGAGCGGCTCGGCTTCACCGTCACCGCCGACGTCGAGGTGCCCGAAGGACCGCGCACCT
GGTGCATGACCCGCAAGCCCGGTGCCAGTTAACGAATTCTAGATCTTGAGACAAATGGCAGTATTCATCC
ACAATTTTAAAAGAAAAGGGGGGATTGGGGGGTACAGTGCAGGGGAAAGAATAGTAGACATAATAGCAAC
AGACATACAAACTAAAGAATTACAAAAACAAATTACAAAAATTCAAAATTTTCGGGTTTATTACAGGGAC
AGCAGAGATCCACTTTGGCGCCGGCTCGAGGCCTGCAGGTGCAAAGATGGATAAAGTTTTAAACAGAGAG
GAATCTTTGCAGCTAATGGACCTTCTAGGTCTTGAAAGGAGTGGGAATTGGCTCCGGTGCCCGTCAGTGG
GCAGAGCGCACATCGCCCACAGTCCCCGAGAAGTTGGGGGGAGGGGTCGGCAATTGAACCGGTGCCTAGA
GAAGGTGGCGCGGGGTAAACTGGGAAAGTGATGTCGTGTACTGGCTCCGCCTTTTTCCCGAGGGTGGGGG
AGAACCGTATATAAGTGCAGTAGTCGCCGTGAACGTTCTTTTTCGCAACGGGTTTGCCGCCAGAACACAG
GTAAGTGCCGTGTGTGGTTCCCGCGGGCCTGGCCTCTTTACGGGTTATGGCCCTTGCGTGCCTTGAATTA
CTTCCACCTGGCTGCAGTACGTGATTCTTGATCCCGAGCTTCGGGTTGGAAGTGGGTGGGAGAGTTCGAG
GCCTTGCGCTTAAGGAGCCCCTTCGCCTCGTGCTTGAGTTGAGGCCTGGCCTGGGCGCTGGGGCCGCCGC
GTGCGAATCTGGTGGCACCTTCGCGCCTGTCTCGCTGCTTTCGATAAGTCTCTAGCCATTTAAAATTTTT
GATGACCTGCTGCGACGCTTTTTTTCTGGCAAGATAGTCTTGTAAATGCGGGCCAAGATCTGCACACTGG
TATTTCGGTTTTTGGGGCCGCGGGCGGCGACGGGGCCCGTGCGTCCCAGCGCACATGTTCGGCGAGGCGG
GGCCTGCGAGCGCGGCCACCGAGAATCGGACGGGGGTAGTCTCAAGCTGGCCGGCCTGCTCTGGTGCCTG
GCCTCGCGCCGCCGTGTATCGCCCCGCCCTGGGCGGCAAGGCTGGCCCGGTCGGCACCAGTTGCGTGAGC
GGAAAGATGGCCGCTTCCCGGCCCTGCTGCAGGGAGCTCAAAATGGAGGACGCGGCGCTCGGGAGAGCGG
GCGGGTGAGTCACCCACACAAAGGAAAAGGGCCTTTCCGTCCTCAGCCGTCGCTTCATGTGACTCCACGG
AGTACCGGGCGCCGTCCAGGCACCTCGATTAGTTCTCGAGCTTTTGGAGTACGTCGTCTTTAGGTTGGGG
GGAGGGGTTTTATGCGATGGAGTTTCCCCACACTGAGTGGGTGGAGACTGAAGTTAGGCCAGCTTGGCAC
TTGATGTAATTCTCCTTGGAATTTGCCCTTTTTGAGTTTGGATCTTGGTTCATTCTCAAGCCTCAGACAG
TGGTTCAAAGTTTTTTTCTTCCATTTCAGGTGTCGTGAGGCTAGCACCGCCACCATGGAAGCAGAAAGGA
GGCGCCAGGCTGAGAAGCCAAAGAAGGGGCGAGTCGGCAGCAACCTGTTGCCTGAGAGACACCCGGCCAC
TGGGACCCCGACCACCACGGTGGACTCGAGTGCTCCACCCTGCAGAAGGCTCCCTGGTGCAGGAGGGGGG
AGATCAAGGTTCTCCCCGCAAGGAGGACAGAGGGGCCGCCCGCACTCCCGGCGCCGCCACCGCACCACCT
TCAGCCCAGTGCAGTTGGAACAGCTGGAGTCAGCCTTTGGGAGGAACCAGTACCCCGACATCTGGGCCCG
AGAGAGTCTTGCCCGGGACACTGGCCTCAGTGAGGCCCGAATCCAGGTCTGGTTCCAGAACCGCAGAGCT
AAGCAACGGAAGCAAGAGCGCTCACTGCTTCAGCCTCTGGCCCATCTGTCTCCTGCCGCCTTTTCCAGCT
TCTTGCCAGAGTCCACTGCTTGCCCCTATTCTTACGCAGCACCACCACCACCAGTGACCTGCTTCCCTCA
CCCCTACAGCCATGCCCTCCCTTCCCAGCCCTCCACAGGAGGCGCCTTTGCTTTGTCACACCAGTCTGAG
GACTGGTACCCTACCTTGCACCCAGCCCCTGCCGGCCATCTGCCCTGCCCCCCACCCCCTCCCATGCTCC
CCCTCAGCCTTGAGCCATCCAAGTCCTGGAACTAGTAATGAACTAGTCCGTAACTTGAAAGTATTTCGAT
TTCTTGGCTTTATATATCTTGTGGAAAGGACGAGTAGTGTTGCGACTCGGTATCCTTACGCGTTAAGTCG
ACAATCAACCTCTGGATTACAAAATTTGTGAAAGATTGACTGGTATTCTTAACTATGTTGCTCCTTTTAC
GCTATGTGGATACGCTGCTTTAATGCCTTTGTATCATGCTATTGCTTCCCGTATGGCTTTCATTTTCTCC
TCCTTGTATAAATCCTGGTTGCTGTCTCTTTATGAGGAGTTGTGGCCCGTTGTCAGGCAACGTGGCGTGG
TGTGCACTGTGTTTGCTGACGCAACCCCCACTGGTTGGGGCATTGCCACCACCTGTCAGCTCCTTTCCGG
GACTTTCGCTTTCCCCCTCCCTATTGCCACGGCGGAACTCATCGCCGCCTGCCTTGCCCGCTGCTGGACA
GGGGCTCGGCTGTTGGGCACTGACAATTCCGTGGTGTTGTCGGGGAAATCATCGTCCTTTCCTTGGCTGC
TCGCCTGTGTTGCCACCTGGATTCTGCGCGGGACGTCCTTCTGCTACGTCCCTTCGGCCCTCAATCCAGC
GGACCTTCCTTCCCGCGGCCTGCTGCCGGCTCTGCGGCCTCTTCCGCGTCTTCGCCTTCGCCCTCAGACG
AGTCGGATCTCCCTTTGGGCCGCCTCCCCGCGTCGACTTTAAGACCAATGACTTACAAGGCAGCTGTAGA
TCTTAGCCACTTTTTAAAAGAAAAGGGGGGACTGGAAGGGCTAATTCACTCCCAACGAAGACAAGATCTG
CTTTTTGCTTGTACTGGGTCTCTCTGGTTAGACCAGATCTGAGCCTGGGAGCTCTCTGGCTAACTAGGGA
ACCCACTGCTTAAGCCTCAATAAAGCTTGCCTTGAGTGCTTCAAGTAGTGTGTGCCCGTCTGTTGTGTGA
CTCTGGTAACTAGAGATCCCTCAGACCCTTTTAGTCAGTGTGGAAAATCTCTAGCAGTACGTATAGTAGT
TCATGTCATCTTATTATTCAGTATTTATAACTTGCAAAGAAATGAATATCAGAGAGTGAGAGGAACTTGT
TTATTGCAGCTTATAATGGTTACAAATAAAGCAATAGCATCACAAATTTCACAAATAAAGCATTTTTTTC
ACTGCATTCTAGTTGTGGTTTGTCCAAACTCATCAATGTATCTTATCATGTCTGGCTCTAGCTATCCCGC
CCCTAACTCCGCCCATCCCGCCCCTAACTCCGCCCAGTTCCGCCCATTCTCCGCCCCATGGCTGACTAAT
TTTTTTTATTTATGCAGAGGCCGAGGCCGCCTCGGCCTCTGAGCTATTCCAGAAGTAGTGAGGAGGCTTT
TTTGGAGGCCTAGGGACGTACCCAATTCGCCCTATAGTGAGTCGTATTACGCGCGCTCACTGGCCGTCGT
TTTACAACGTCGTGACTGGGAAAACCCTGGCGTTACCCAACTTAATCGCCTTGCAGCACATCCCCCTTTC
GCCAGCTGGCGTAATAGCGAAGAGGCCCGCACCGATCGCCCTTCCCAACAGTTGCGCAGCCTGAATGGCG
AATGGG
[124 nt withheld, positions 6377-6500]
C
[91 nt withheld, positions 6502-6592]
A
[49 nt withheld, positions 6594-6642]
CCTTTGACGTTGGAGTCCACGTTCTTT
[37 nt withheld, positions 6670-6706]
ACCCTATCTCGGTCTATTCTTTTGATTTATAAGGGATTTTGCCGATTTCGGCCTATTGGTTAAAAAATGA
GCTGATTTAACAAAAATTTAACGCGAATTTTAACAAAATATTAACGCTTACAATTTAGGTGGCACTTTTC
GGGGAAATGTGCGCGGAACCCCTATTTGTTTATTTTTCTAAATACATTCAAATATGTATCCGCTCATGAG
ACAATAACCCTGATAAATGCTTCAATAATATTGAAAAAGGAAGAGTATGAGTATTCAACATTTCCGTGTC
GCCCTTATTCCCTTTTTTGCGGCATTTTGCCTTCCTGTTTTTGCTCACCCAGAAACGCTGGTGAAAGTAA
AAGATGCTGAAGATCAGTTGGGTGCACGAGTGGGTTACATCGAACTGGATCTCAACAGCGGTAAGATCCT
TGAGAGTTTTCGCCCCGAAGAACGTTTTCCAATGATGAGCACTTTTAAAGTTCTGCTATGTGGCGCGGTA
TTATCCCGTATTGACGCCGGGCAAGAGCAACTCGGTCGCCGCATACACTATTCTCAGAATGACTTGGTTG
AGTACTCACCAGTCACAGAAAAGCATCTTACGGATGGCATGACAGTAAGAGAATTATGCAGTGCTGCCAT
AACCATGAGTGATAACACTGCGGCCAACTTACTTCTGACAACGATCGGAGGACCGAAGGAGCTAACCGCT
TTTTTGCACAACATGGGGGATCATGTAACTCGCCTTGATCGTTGGGAACCGGAGCTGAATGAAGCCATAC
CAAACGACGAGCGTGACACCACGATGCCTGTAGCAATGGCAACAACGTTGCGCAAACTATTAACTGGCGA
ACTACTTACTCTAGCTTCCCGGCAACAATTAATAGACTGGATGGAGGCGGATAAAGTTGCAGGACCACTT
CTGCGCTCGGCCCTTCCGGCTGGCTGGTTTATTGCTGATAAATCTGGAGCCGGTGAGCGTGGGTCTCGCG
GTATCATTGCAGCACTGGGGCCAGATGGTAAGCCCTCCCGTATCGTAGTTATCTACACGACGGGGAGTCA
GGCAACTATGGATGAACGAAATAGACAGATCGCTGAGATAGGTGCCTCACTGATTAAGCATTGGTAACTG
TCAGACCAAGTTTACTCATATATACTTTAGATTGATTTAAAACTTCATTTTTAATTTAAAAGGATCTAGG
TGAAGATCCTTTTTGATAATCTCATGACCAAAATCCCTTAACGTGAGTTTTCGTTCCACTGAGCGTCAGA
CCCCGTAGAAAAGATCAAAGGATCTTCTTGAGATCCTTTTTTTCTGCGCGTAATCTGCTGCTTGCAAACA
AAAAAACCACCGCTACCAGCGGTGGTTTGTTTGCCGGATCAAGAGCTACCAACTCTTTTTCCGAAGGTAA
CTGGCTTCAGCAGAGCGCAGATACCAAATACTGTTCTTCTAGTGTAGCCGTAGTTAGGCCACCACTTCAA
GAACTCTGTAGCACCGCCTACATACCTCGCTCTGCTAATCCTGTTACCAGTGGCTGCTGCCAGTGGCGAT
AAGTCGTGTCTTACCGGGTTGGACTCAAGACGATAGTTACCGGATAAGGCGCAGCGGTCGGGCTGAACGG
GGGGTTCGTGCACACAGCCCAGCTTGGAGCGAACGACCTACACCGAACTGAGATACCTACAGCGTGAGCT
ATGAGAAAGCGCCACGCTTCCCGAAGGGAGAAAGGCGGACAGGTATCCGGTAAGCGGCAGGGTCGGAACA
GGAGAGCGCACGAGGGAGCTTCCAGGGGGAAACGCCTGGTATCTTTATAGTCCTGTCGGGTTTCGCCACC
TCTGACTTGAGCGTCGATTTTTGTGATGCTCGTCAGGGGGGCGGAGCCTATGGAAAAACGCCAGCAACGC
GGCCTTTTTACGGTTCCTGGCCTTTTGCTGGCCTTTTGCTCACATGTTCTTTCCTGCGTTATCCCCTGAT
TCTGTGGATAACCGTATTACCGCCTTTGAGTGAGCTGATACCGCTCGCCGCAGCCGAACGACCGAGCGCA
GCGAGTCAGTGAGCGAGGAAGCGGAAGAGCGCCCAATACGCAAACCGCCTCTCCCCGCGCGTTGGCCGAT
TCATTAATGCAGCTGGCACGACAGGTTTCCCGACTGGAAAGCGGGCAGTGAGCGCAACGCAATTAATGTG
AGTTAGCTCACTCATTAGGCACCCCAGGCTTTACACTTTATGCTTCCGGCTCGTATGTTGTGTGGAATTG
TGAGCGGATAACAATTTCACACAGGAAACAGCTATGACCATGATTACGCCAAGCGCGCAATTAACCCTCA
CTAAAGGGAACAAAAGCTGGAGCTGCAAGC
