>Addgene plasmid #142045 | TFORF2355 | depositor partial sequence | sequence record 278272 | Insert
ACCGCCACCATGGAAGCAGAAAGGAGGCGCCAGGCTGAGAAGCCAAAGAAGGGGCGAGTCGGCAGCAACC
TGTTGCCTGAGAGACACCCGGCCACTGGGACCCCGACCACCACGGTGGACTCGAGTGCTCCACCCTGCAG
AAGGCTCCCTGGTGCAGGAGGGGGGAGATCAAGGTTCTCCCCGCAAGGAGGACAGAGGGGCCGCCCGCAC
TCCCGGCGCCGCCACCGCACCACCTTCAGCCCAGTGCAGTTGGAACAGCTGGAGTCAGCCTTTGGGAGGA
ACCAGTACCCCGACATCTGGGCCCGAGAGAGTCTTGCCCGGGACACTGGCCTCAGTGAGGCCCGAATCCA
GGTCTGGTTCCAGAACCGCAGAGCTAAGCAACGGAAGCAAGAGCGCTCACTGCTTCAGCCTCTGGCCCAT
CTGTCTCCTGCCGCCTTTTCCAGCTTCTTGCCAGAGTCCACTGCTTGCCCCTATTCTTACGCAGCACCAC
CACCACCAGTGACCTGCTTCCCTCACCCCTACAGCCATGCCCTCCCTTCCCAGCCCTCCACAGGAGGCGC
CTTTGCTTTGTCACACCAGTCTGAGGACTGGTACCCTACCTTGCACCCAGCCCCTGCCGGCCATCTGCCC
TGCCCCCCACCCCCTCCCATGCTCCCCCTCAGCCTTGAGCCATCCAAGTCCTGGAACTAGTAATGAACTA
GTCCGTAACTTGAAAGTATTTCGATTTCTTGGCTTTATATATCTTGTGGAAAGGACGAGTAGTGTTGCGA
CTCGGTATCCTT
