>Addgene plasmid #142045 | TFORF2355 | depositor partial sequence | sequence record 278273 | Barcode
GTAGTGTTGCGACTCGGTATCCTT
